>Addgene plasmid #54274 | mEmerald-Tensin1-C-14 | depositor partial sequence | sequence record 84414 | insert sequence
CAGATCCGCTAGCGCTACCGGTCGCCACCATGGTGAGCAAGGGCGAGGAGCTGTTCACCGGGGTGGTGCC
CATCCTGGTCGAGCTGGACGGCGACGTAAACGGCCACAAGTTCAGCGTGTCCGGCGAGGGCGAGGGCGAT
GCCACCTACGGCAAGCTGACCCTGAAGTTCATCTGCACCACCGGCAAGCTGCCCGTGCCCTGGCCCACCC
TCGTGACCACCTTGACCTACGGCGTGCAGTGCTTCGCCCGCTACCCCGACCACATGAAGCAGCACGACTT
CTTCAAGTCCGCCATGCCCGAAGGCTACGTCCAGGAGCGCACCATCTTCTTCAAGGACGACGGCAACTAC
AAGACCCGCGCCGAGGTGAAGTTCGAGGGCGACACCCTGGTGAACCGCATCGAGCTGAAGGGCATCGACT
TCAAGGAGGACGGCAACATCCTGGGGCACAAGCTGGAGTACAACTACAACAGCCACAAGGTCTATATCAC
CGCCGACAAGCAGAAGAACGGCATCAAGGTGAACTTCAAGACCCGCCACAACATCGAGGACGGCAGCGTG
CAGCTCGCCGACCACTACCAGCAGAACACCCCCATCGGCGACGGCCCCGTGCTGCTGCCCGACAACCACT
ACCTGAGCACCCAGTCCAAGCTGAGCAAAGACCCCAACGAGAAGCGCGATCACATGGTCCTGCTGGAGTT
CGTGACCGCCGCCGGGATCACTCTCGGCATGGACGAGCTGTACAAGTCCGGAAGTGCTGGGAGCGCAAGC
GGAAGCGGAGGCTCCGGTAGTGTGAGCCGGACCATGGAGGACAGCTGTGAGCTGGACCTGGTGTACGTCA
CAGAGAGGATCATCGCTGTCTCCTTCCCCAGCACAGCCAATGAGGAGAACTTTCGGAGCAACCTCCGTGA
GGTGGCGCAGATGCTCAAGTCCAAACATGGAGGCAACTACCTGCTGTTCAACCTCTCTGAGCGGAGACCT
GACATCACGAAGCTCCATGCCAAGGTACTGGAATTTGGCTGGCCCGACCTCCACACCCCAGCCCTGGAGA
AGATATGCAGCATCTGTAAGGCCATGGACACATGGCTCAATGCAGACCCTCACAATGTCGTTGTTCTACA
CAACAAGGGAAACCGAGGCAGGATAGGAGTTGTCATCGCGGCTTACATGCACTACAGCAACATTTCTGCC
AGTGCGGACCAGGCTCTGGATCGGTTTGCAATGAAGCGGTTCTATGAGGATAAGATTGTGCCCATTGGCC
AGCCATCCCAAAGAAGGTACGTGCATTACTTCAGTGGCCTGCTCTCCGGCTCCATCAAAATGAACAACAA
GCCCTTGTTTCTGCACCACGTGATCATGCACGGCATCCCCAACTTTGAGTCTAAAGGAGGATGTCGGCCA
TTTCTCCGCATCTACCAGGCCATGCAACCTGTGTACACATCTGGCATCTACAACATCCCAGGAGACAGCC
AGACTAGCGTCTGCATCACCATCGAGCCAGGACTGCTCTTGAAGGGAGACATCTTGCTGAAGTGCTACCA
CAAGAAGTTCCGAAGCCCAGCCCGAGACGTCATCTTCCGTGTGCAGTTCCACACCTGTGCCATCCATGAC
CTGGGGGTTGTCTTTGGGAAGGAGGACCTTGATGATGCTTTCAAAGATGATCGATTTCCAGAGTATGGCA
AAGTGGAGTTTGTATTTTCTTATGGGCCAGAGAAAATTCAAGGCATGGAGCACCTGGAGAACGGGCCGAG
CGTGTCTGTGGACTATAACACCTCCGACCCCCTCATCCGCTGGGACTCCTACGACAACTTCAGTGGGCAT
CGAGATGACGGCATGGAGGAGGTGGTGGGACACACGCAGGGGCCACTAGATGGGAGCCTGTATGCTAAGG
TGAAGAAGAAAGACTCCCTGCACGGCAGCACCGGGGCTGTTAATGCCACACGTCCTACACTGTCGGCCAC
CCCCAACCACGTGGAACACACGCTTTCTGTGAGCAGCGACTCGGGCAACTCCACAGCCTCCACCAAGACC
GACAAGACCGACGAGCCTGTCCCCGGGGCCTCCAGTGCCACTGCTGCCTTGAGTCCCCAGGAGAAGCGGG
AGCTGGACCGCCTGCTGAGTGGCTTTGGCTTAGAGCGAGAGAAGCAAGGCGCCATGTACCACACCCAGCA
CCTCAGGTCCCGCCCAGCAGGGGGCTCGGCTGTGCCCTCCTCTGGACGCCACGTTGTCCCAGCCCAGGTT
CATGTCAATGGTGGGGCGTTAGCATCTGAGCGGGAGACAGACATCCTGGACGATGAATTGCCAAACCAGG
ATGGTCACAGTGCGGGCAGCATGGGCACACTCTCTTCTCTGGACGGGGTCACCAACACCAGTGAGGGGGG
CTACCCAGAGGCCCTGTCCCCACTGACCAACGGTCTGGACAAGTCCTACCCCATGGAGCCTATGGTCAAT
GGAGGAGGCTACCCCTACGAGTCTGCCAGCCGGGCGGGGCCTGCCCATGCTGGCCACACGGCCCCCATGC
GGCCCTCCTACTCTGCACAGGAGGGTTTAGCTGGCTACCAGAGGGAGGGGCCCCACCCAGCCTGGCCACA
GCCAGTGACCACCTCCCACTATGCCCATGACCCCAGCGGTATGTTCCGCTCTCAATCCTTTTCGGAAGCT
GAACCCCAGCTGCCCCCAGCTCCGGTCCGAGGGGGAAGCAGCCGGGAGGCTGTGCAAAGGGGACTGAACT
CGTGGCAGCAGCAGCAGCAGCAGCAGCAGCAGCCTCGCCCACCTCCACGCCAGCAGGAAAGAGCCCACTT
GGAGAGTCTTGTAGCCAGCAGGCCCAGCCCTCAGCCATTGGCAGAGACCCCCATCCCCAGTCTCCCTGAG
TTCCCGCGAGCAGCCTCCCAGCAGGAGATTGAACAGTCCATCGAAACACTCAATATGCTGATGCTGGACC
TGGAGCCAGCCTCCGCTGCTGCCCCACTACACAAGTCCCAGAGTGTCCCCGGGGCCTGGCCAGGGGCTTC
TCCACTCTCCTCCCAGCCCCTCTCTGGGTCCTCCCGTCAGTCCCATCCACTGACCCAGTCCAGATATGGC
TATATCCCCAGTGGGCATTCGTTGGGAACCCCTGAGCCAGCCCCACGGGCCTCTCTGGAGTCTGTCCCTC
CTGGCAGGTCTTACTCACCTTATGACTATCAGCCATGTTTGGCTGGGCCTAACCAGGATTTCCATTCAAA
GAGCCCAGCCTCTTCCTCCTTGCCTGCCTTCCTTCCGACCACCCACAGCCCTCCAGGGCCTCAGCAACCC
CCAGCCTCTCTCCCTGGCCTCACTGCTCAGCCTCTGCTCTCACCAAAGGAAGCGACTTCAGACCCCTCCC
GGACTCCAGAGGAGGAGCCATTGAATTTAGAAGGGCTGGTGGCCCACAGGGTAGCAGGGGTACAGGCTCG
GGAGAAGCAGCCTGCAGAGCCCCCAGCCCCTCTGCGGAGGCGGGCGGCCAGTGATGGACAGTATGAGAAC
CAGTCTCCAGAAGCCACATCCCCTCGTAGCCCTGGGGTTCGCTCCCCTGTCCAGTGTGTCTCCCCGGAGC
TGGCTCTTACCATCGCTCTCAATCCTGGAGGGCGGCCCAAAGAGCCCCATTTGCACAGCTACAAGGAGGC
CTTCGAGGAGATGGAGGGAACCTCCCCGAGCAGCCCACCACCCAGTGGGGTGCGGTCCCCCCCGGGTCTG
GCCAAGACACCCCTGTCTGCTCTGGGCCTGAAACCTCACAACCCAGCGGACATCCTGTTGCACCCCACAG
GAGTTACCAGAAGACGGATTCAGCCAGAGGAAGATGAGGGGAAGGTGGTGGTCAGGCTGTCAGAAGAGCC
CCGGAGCTATGTGGAGTCTGTGGCACGGACAGCGGTGGCTGGACCCCGAGCTCAGGACTCTGAGCCCAAG
AGCTTTAGTGCTCCAGCCACCCAGGCCTATGGCCATGAGATACCCCTGAGGAACGGGACCCTGGGTGGCT
CCTTTGTCTCCCCCAGCCCCCTCTCCACCAGCAGCCCCATCCTCAGTGCTGACAGCACTTCAGTGGGGAG
TTTCCCGTCGGGAGAGAGCAGTGACCAGGGTCCCCGGACGCCCACCCAGCCTCTGTTGGAGTCTGGCTTC
CGCTCAGGCAGCCTGGGACAGCCCAGCCCGTCTGCCCAGAGAAACTACCAGAGCTCTTCTCCTCTCCCGA
CTGTGGGCAGTAGCTACAGCAGCCCCGACTACTCACTTCAGCATTTCAGCTCCTCTCCAGAAAGCCAGGC
TCGCGCTCAGTTCAGTGTGGCTGGCGTCCACACGGTGCCTGGGAGCCCTCAGGCGCGCCACAGAACAGTG
GGCACCAACACTCCCCCTAGTCCTGGCTTCGGCTGGCGGGCCATCAATCCCAGCATGGCTGCCCCCAGCA
GTCCCAGTTTGAGCCATCACCAGATGATGGGTCCACCAGGCACTGGCTTCCATGGTAGCACTGTCTCCAG
CCCCCAGAGCAGTGCAGCGACCACCCCGGGGAGCCCCAGCCTGTGTCGGCACCCAGCAGGGGTCTACCAG
GTTTCTGGCCTCCACAACAAAGTGGCCACCACCCCGGGGAGTCCCAGCCTGGGCCGGCACCCTGGGGCTC
ACCAAGGCAACCTGGCCTCCGGTCTTCATAGCAATGCAATAGCCAGCCCTGGAAGCCCCAGCCTGGGCCG
TCACCTCGGAGGGTCTGGATCTGTGGTTCCCGGCAGCCCCTGCTTGGACCGGCATGTGGCCTATGGTGGC
TATTCTACCCCGGAGGATCGGAGACCCACACTGTCCCGGCAGAGCAGTGCCTCTGGCTACCAGGCTCCTT
CCACGCCCTCCTTCCCTGTCTCCCCTGCCTACTACCCTGGCCTGAGCAGCCCTGCCACCTCCCCGTCACC
AGACTCCGCAGCCTTCCGGCAAGGGAGCCCAACACCAGCCTTGCCAGAGAAGCGAAGGATGTCAGTGGGA
GACCGGGCAGGCAGCCTCCCCAACTATGCCACCATCAATGGGAAGGTGTCTTCGCCTGTCGCCAGCGGCA
TGTCCAGTCCCAGTGGGGGCAGCACCGTCTCCTTCTCCCACACTCTGCCCGACTTCTCCAAGTACTCCAT
GCCAGACAACAGCCCGGAGACGCGGGCTAAAGTGAAGTTTGTCCAGGACACTTCTAAGTATTGGTACAAG
CCTGAGATTTCCAGGGAGCAGGCCATCGCGCTCCTCAAGGACCAGGAGCCGGGGGCCTTCATCATCCGCG
ACAGTCACTCCTTCCGAGGCGCGTACGGGCTGGCCATGAAGGTGTCTTCGCCACCTCCAACCATCATGCA
GCAGAATAAAAAAGGAGACATGACCCATGAGCTGGTCAGGCATTTTCTGATAGAGACTGGCCCCAGAGGA
GTCAAGCTCAAGGGCTGCCCCAATGAGCCAAACTTCGGATCGCTGTCTGCCCTGGTCTACCAGCACTCCA
TCATCCCATTGGCCCTGCCTTGCAAGCTGGTCATTCCAAACCGAGACCCCACAGATGAATCGAAAGATAG
CTCCGGCCCTGCCAACTCAACTGCAGACCTGCTGAAACAAGGGGCAGCCTGCAATGTGCTCTTCGTCAAC
TCTGTGGACATGGAGTCACTCACTGGGCCACAGGCCATCTCTAAAGCCACATCTGAGACGTTGGCTGCAG
ACCCCACGCCAGCTGCCACCATCGTTCACTTCAAAGTCTCTGCCCAGGGAATCACTCTGACTGACAACCA
GAGAAAGCTCTTTTTCAGACGCCACTACCCTCTCAACACTGTCACCTTCTGTGACCTGGACCCACAGGAA
AGAAAGTGGATGAAAACAGAGGGTGGTGCCCCTGCTAAGCTCTTCGGCTTCGTGGCCCGGAAGCAGGGCA
GCACCACGGACAACGCCTGCCACCTCTTTGCTGAGCTTGACCCCAACCAGCCGGCCTCTGCCATCGTCAA
CTTCGTCTCCAAGGTCATGCTGAATGCCGGCCAAAAGAGATGAGGATCCACCGGATCTAGATAACTG
