>Addgene plasmid #54274 | mEmerald-Tensin1-C-14 | addgene partial sequence | sequence record 92350 | EGFP-C 5'-CATGGTCCTGCTGGAGTTCGTG-3'
GAGCTGTACAAGTCCGGAAGTGCTGGGAGCGCAAGCGGAAGCGGAGGCTCCGGTAGTGTGAGCCGGACCA
TGGAGGACAGCTGTGAGCTGGACCTGGTGTACGTCACAGAGAGGATCATCGCTGTCTCCTTCCCCAGCAC
AGCCAATGAGGAGAACTTTCGGAGCAACCTCCGTGAGGTGGCGCAGATGCTCAAGTCCAAACATGGAGGC
AACTACCTGCTGTTCAACCTCTCTGAGCGGAGACCTGACATCACGAAGCTCCATGCCAAGGTACTGGAAT
TTGGCTGGCCCGACCTCCACACCCCAGCCCTGGAGAAGATATGCAGCATCTGTAAGGCCATGGACACATG
GCTCAATGCAGACCCTCACAATGTCGTTGTTCTACACAACAAGGGAAACCGAGGCAGGATAGGAGTTGTC
ATCGCGGCTTACATGCACTACAGCAACATTTCTGCCAGTGCGGACCAGGCTCTGGATCGGTTTGCAATGA
AGCGGTTCTATGAGGATAAGATTGTGCCCATTGGCCAGCCATCCCAAAGAAGGTACGTGCATTACTTCAG
TGGCCTGCTCTCCGGCTCCATCAAAATGAACAACAAGCCCTTGTTTCTGCACCACGTGATCATGCACGGC
ATCCCCAACTTTGAGTCTAAAGGAGGATGTCGGCCATTTCTCCGCATCTACCAGGCCATGCAACCTGTGT
ACACATCTGGCATCTACAACATCCCAGGAGACAGCCAGACTAGCGTCTGCATCACCATCGAGCCAGGACT
GCTCTTGAAGGGAGACATCTTGCTGAAGTGCTACCACAAGAAGTTCCGAAGCCCAGCCCGAGACGTCATC
TT
