[The description below was written by a language model from this plasmid's Addgene catalogue record.]
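Description:
mEmerald-Tensin1-C-14 is a mammalian expression plasmid built on the mEmerald-C1 backbone (about 4.75 kb without the insert), a C1-style fluorescent protein fusion vector. It is propagated in E. coli as a high-copy plasmid under kanamycin selection. It also carries a neomycin resistance marker, so transfected mammalian cells can be selected with G418. No feature table accompanies the record, so the origin of replication and the exact arrangement of the resistance cassette are not documented. The SV40pA-R 3′ sequencing primer suggests that an SV40 polyadenylation signal lies downstream of the insert.

The payload is human tensin 1 (TNS1), expressed from the CMV promoter, a strong constitutive promoter in most mammalian cell lines. The mEmerald tag is supplied by the backbone and sits at the N terminus of the fusion, so tensin 1 follows the fluorescent protein in a single open reading frame. The "C-14" in the name probably refers to the C-type vector format and the linker between the two parts, but the record does not define it, and the cloning method is listed as unknown. mEmerald is a bright green GFP derivative, recorded here with excitation at 487 nm and emission at 509 nm.

Tensin 1 is a focal adhesion protein, and the record lists the fusion's localization as focal adhesions. The construct therefore serves as a green fluorescent marker for these structures in fluorescence microscopy of transfected mammalian cells, whether expressed transiently or in G418-selected stable lines.
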