Addgene plasmid #54274: mEmerald-Tensin1-C-14
Purpose: Localization: Focal Adhesions, Excitation: 487, Emission: 509
Depositing lab: Michael Davidson. Depositing organization: Florida State University, Tallahassee.
Backbone
  Vector backbone: mEmerald-C1
  Backbone size w/o insert (bp): 4750
  Vector type: Mammalian Expression
  Selectable markers: Neomycin (select with G418)
Growth in bacteria
  Bacterial resistance: Kanamycin, 50 μg/mL
  Growth temperature: 37°C
  Growth strain: DH5alpha
  Copy number: High Copy
Gene/Insert
  Gene/Insert name: Tensin1 (alt name: NM_022648)
  Species: H. sapiens (human)
  Entrez Gene: TNS1 (a.k.a. MST091, MST122, MST127, MSTP091, MSTP122, MSTP127, MXRA6, PPP1R155, TNS)
  Promoter: CMV
  Tag / fusion protein: mEmerald (N terminal on backbone)
  Cloning method: Unknown
  Sequencing primers: 5′ CMV-F; 3′ SV40pA-R
Terms and licenses: Academic/Nonprofit Terms; Industry Terms
Depositor comments: . Excitation = 487; Emission = 509. Localization data: Focal Adhesions
How to cite: mEmerald-Tensin1-C-14 was a gift from Michael Davidson (Addgene plasmid # 54274 ; http://n2t.net/addgene:54274 ; RRID:Addgene_54274)
